>Addgene plasmid #76989 | CSNK1G2 gRNA (BRDN0001149101) | addgene full sequence | sequence record 186898 | Addgene Assembled Sequence
CCCGGGTGCAAAGATGGATAAAGTTTTAAACAGAGAGGAATCTTTGCAGCTAATGGACCTTCTAGGTCTT
GAAAGGAGTGGGAATTGGCTCCGGTGCCCGTCAGTGGGCAGAGCGCACATCGCCCACAGTCCCCGAGAAG
TTGGGGGGAGGGGTCGGCAATTGATCCGGTGCCTAGAGAAGGTGGCGCGGGGTAAACTGGGAAAGTGATG
TCGTGTACTGGCTCCGCCTTTTTCCCGAGGGTGGGGGAGAACCGTATATAAGTGCAGTAGTCGCCGTGAA
CGTTCTTTTTCGCAACGGGTTTGCCGCCAGAACACAGGTAAGTGCCGTGTGTGGTTCCCGCGGGCCTGGC
CTCTTTACGGGTTATGGCCCTTGCGTGCCTTGAATTACTTCCACCTGGCTGCAGTACGTGATTCTTGATC
CCGAGCTTCGGGTTGGAAGTGGGTGGGAGAGTTCGAGGCCTTGCGCTTAAGGAGCCCCTTCGCCTCGTGC
TTGAGTTGAGGCCTGGCCTGGGCGCTGGGGCCGCCGCGTGCGAATCTGGTGGCACCTTCGCGCCTGTCTC
GCTGCTTTCGATAAGTCTCTAGCCATTTAAAATTTTTGATGACCTGCTGCGACGCTTTTTTTCTGGCAAG
ATAGTCTTGTAAATGCGGGCCAAGATCTGCACACTGGTATTTCGGTTTTTGGGGCCGCGGGCGGCGACGG
GGCCCGTGCGTCCCAGCGCACATGTTCGGCGAGGCGGGGCCTGCGAGCGCGGCCACCGAGAATCGGACGG
GGGTAGTCTCAAGCTGGCCGGCCTGCTCTGGTGCCTGGCCTCGCGCCGCCGTGTATCGCCCCGCCCTGGG
CGGCAAGGCTGGCCCGGTCGGCACCAGTTGCGTGAGCGGAAAGATGGCCGCTTCCCGGCCCTGCTGCAGG
GAGCTCAAAATGGAGGACGCGGCGCTCGGGAGAGCGGGCGGGTGAGTCACCCACACAAAGGAAAAGGGCC
TTTCCGTCCTCAGCCGTCGCTTCATGTGACTCCACGGAGTACCGGGCGCCGTCCAGGCACCTCGATTAGT
TCTCGAGCTTTTGGAGTACGTCGTCTTTAGGTTGGGGGGAGGGGTTTTATGCGATGGAGTTTCCCCACAC
TGAGTGGGTGGAGACTGAAGTTAGGCCAGCTTGGCACTTGATGTAATTCTCCTTGGAATTTGCCCTTTTT
GAGTTTGGATCTTGGTTCATTCTCAAGCCTCAGACAGTGGTTCAAAGTTTTTTTCTTCCATTTCAGGTGT
CGTGACGTACGGCCACCATGACCGAGTACAAGCCCACGGTGCGCCTCGCCACCCGCGACGACGTCCCCAG
GGCCGTACGCACCCTCGCCGCCGCGTTCGCCGACTACCCCGCCACGCGCCACACCGTCGATCCGGACCGC
CACATCGAGCGGGTCACCGAGCTGCAAGAACTCTTCCTCACGCGCGTCGGGCTCGACATCGGCAAGGTGT
GGGTCGCGGACGACGGCGCCGCCGTGGCGGTCTGGACCACGCCGGAGAGCGTCGAAGCGGGGGCGGTGTT
CGCCGAGATCGGCCCGCGCATGGCCGAGTTGAGCGGTTCCCGGCTGGCCGCGCAGCAACAGATGGAAGGC
CTCCTGGCGCCGCACCGGCCCAAGGAGCCCGCGTGGTTCCTGGCCACCGTCGGAGTCTCGCCCGACCACC
AGGGCAAGGGTCTGGGCAGCGCCGTCGTGCTCCCCGGAGTGGAGGCGGCCGAGCGCGCCGGGGTGCCCGC
CTTCCTGGAGACCTCCGCGCCCCGCAACCTCCCCTTCTACGAGCGGCTCGGCTTCACCGTCACCGCCGAC
GTCGAGGTGCCCGAAGGACCGCGCACCTGGTGCATGACCCGCAAGCCCGGTGCCTGAACGCGTTAAGTCG
ACAATCAACCTCTGGATTACAAAATTTGTGAAAGATTGACTGGTATTCTTAACTATGTTGCTCCTTTTAC
GCTATGTGGATACGCTGCTTTAATGCCTTTGTATCATGCTATTGCTTCCCGTATGGCTTTCATTTTCTCC
TCCTTGTATAAATCCTGGTTGCTGTCTCTTTATGAGGAGTTGTGGCCCGTTGTCAGGCAACGTGGCGTGG
TGTGCACTGTGTTTGCTGACGCAACCCCCACTGGTTGGGGCATTGCCACCACCTGTCAGCTCCTTTCCGG
GACTTTCGCTTTCCCCCTCCCTATTGCCACGGCGGAACTCATCGCCGCCTGCCTTGCCCGCTGCTGGACA
GGGGCTCGGCTGTTGGGCACTGACAATTCCGTGGTGTTGTCGGGGAAATCATCGTCCTTTCCTTGGCTGC
TCGCCTGTGTTGCCACCTGGATTCTGCGCGGGACGTCCTTCTGCTACGTCCCTTCGGCCCTCAATCCAGC
GGACCTTCCTTCCCGCGGCCTGCTGCCGGCTCTGCGGCCTCTTCCGCGTCTTCGCCTTCGCCCTCAGACG
AGTCGGATCTCCCTTTGGGCCGCCTCCCCGCGTCGACTTTAAGACCAATGACTTACAAGGCAGCTGTAGA
TCTTAGCCACTTTTTAAAAGAAAAGGGGGGACTGGAAGGGCTAATTCACTCCCAACGAAGACAAGATCTG
CTTTTTGCTTGTACTGGGTCTCTCTGGTTAGACCAGATCTGAGCCTGGGAGCTCTCTGGCTAACTAGGGA
ACCCACTGCTTAAGCCTCAATAAAGCTTGCCTTGAGTGCTTCAAGTAGTGTGTGCCCGTCTGTTGTGTGA
CTCTGGTAACTAGAGATCCCTCAGACCCTTTTAGTCAGTGTGGAAAATCTCTAGCAGTACGTATAGTAGT
TCATGTCATCTTATTATTCAGTATTTATAACTTGCAAAGAAATGAATATCAGAGAGTGAGAGGAACTTGT
TTATTGCAGCTTATAATGGTTACAAATAAAGCAATAGCATCACAAATTTCACAAATAAAGCATTTTTTTC
ACTGCATTCTAGTTGTGGTTTGTCCAAACTCATCAATGTATCTTATCATGTCTGGCTCTAGCTATCCCGC
CCCTAACTCCGCCCATCCCGCCCCTAACTCCGCCCAGTTCCGCCCATTCTCCGCCCCATGGCTGACTAAT
TTTTTTTATTTATGCAGAGGCCGAGGCCGCCTCGGCCTCTGAGCTATTCCAGAAGTAGTGAGGAGGCTTT
TTTGGAGGCCTAGGGACGTACCCAATTCGCCCTATAGTGAGTCGTATTACGCGCGCTCACTGGCCGTCGT
TTTACAACGTCGTGACTGGGAAAACCCTGGCGTTACCCAACTTAATCGCCTTGCAGCACATCCCCCTTTC
GCCAGCTGGCGTAATAGCGAAGAGGCCCGCACCGATCGCCCTTCCCAACAGTTGCGCAGCCTGAATGGCG
AATGGG
[124 nt withheld, positions 3367-3490]
C
[91 nt withheld, positions 3492-3582]
A
[49 nt withheld, positions 3584-3632]
CCTTTGACGTTGGAGTCCACGTTCTTT
[37 nt withheld, positions 3660-3696]
ACCCTATCTCGGTCTATTCTTTTGATTTATAAGGGATTTTGCCGATTTCGGCCTATTGGTTAAAAAATGA
GCTGATTTAACAAAAATTTAACGCGAATTTTAACAAAATATTAACGCTTACAATTTAGGTGGCACTTTTC
GGGGAAATGTGCGCGGAACCCCTATTTGTTTATTTTTCTAAATACATTCAAATATGTATCCGCTCATGAG
ACAATAACCCTGATAAATGCTTCAATAATATTGAAAAAGGAAGAGTATGAGTATTCAACATTTCCGTGTC
GCCCTTATTCCCTTTTTTGCGGCATTTTGCCTTCCTGTTTTTGCTCACCCAGAAACGCTGGTGAAAGTAA
AAGATGCTGAAGATCAGTTGGGTGCACGAGTGGGTTACATCGAACTGGATCTCAACAGCGGTAAGATCCT
TGAGAGTTTTCGCCCCGAAGAACGTTTTCCAATGATGAGCACTTTTAAAGTTCTGCTATGTGGCGCGGTA
TTATCCCGTATTGACGCCGGGCAAGAGCAACTCGGTCGCCGCATACACTATTCTCAGAATGACTTGGTTG
AGTACTCACCAGTCACAGAAAAGCATCTTACGGATGGCATGACAGTAAGAGAATTATGCAGTGCTGCCAT
AACCATGAGTGATAACACTGCGGCCAACTTACTTCTGACAACGATCGGAGGACCGAAGGAGCTAACCGCT
TTTTTGCACAACATGGGGGATCATGTAACTCGCCTTGATCGTTGGGAACCGGAGCTGAATGAAGCCATAC
CAAACGACGAGCGTGACACCACGATGCCTGTAGCAATGGCAACAACGTTGCGCAAACTATTAACTGGCGA
ACTACTTACTCTAGCTTCCCGGCAACAATTAATAGACTGGATGGAGGCGGATAAAGTTGCAGGACCACTT
CTGCGCTCGGCCCTTCCGGCTGGCTGGTTTATTGCTGATAAATCTGGAGCCGGTGAGCGTGGGTCTCGCG
GTATCATTGCAGCACTGGGGCCAGATGGTAAGCCCTCCCGTATCGTAGTTATCTACACGACGGGGAGTCA
GGCAACTATGGATGAACGAAATAGACAGATCGCTGAGATAGGTGCCTCACTGATTAAGCATTGGTAACTG
TCAGACCAAGTTTACTCATATATACTTTAGATTGATTTAAAACTTCATTTTTAATTTAAAAGGATCTAGG
TGAAGATCCTTTTTGATAATCTCATGACCAAAATCCCTTAACGTGAGTTTTCGTTCCACTGAGCGTCAGA
CCCCGTAGAAAAGATCAAAGGATCTTCTTGAGATCCTTTTTTTCTGCGCGTAATCTGCTGCTTGCAAACA
AAAAAACCACCGCTACCAGCGGTGGTTTGTTTGCCGGATCAAGAGCTACCAACTCTTTTTCCGAAGGTAA
CTGGCTTCAGCAGAGCGCAGATACCAAATACTGTTCTTCTAGTGTAGCCGTAGTTAGGCCACCACTTCAA
GAACTCTGTAGCACCGCCTACATACCTCGCTCTGCTAATCCTGTTACCAGTGGCTGCTGCCAGTGGCGAT
AAGTCGTGTCTTACCGGGTTGGACTCAAGACGATAGTTACCGGATAAGGCGCAGCGGTCGGGCTGAACGG
GGGGTTCGTGCACACAGCCCAGCTTGGAGCGAACGACCTACACCGAACTGAGATACCTACAGCGTGAGCT
ATGAGAAAGCGCCACGCTTCCCGAAGGGAGAAAGGCGGACAGGTATCCGGTAAGCGGCAGGGTCGGAACA
GGAGAGCGCACGAGGGAGCTTCCAGGGGGAAACGCCTGGTATCTTTATAGTCCTGTCGGGTTTCGCCACC
TCTGACTTGAGCGTCGATTTTTGTGATGCTCGTCAGGGGGGCGGAGCCTATGGAAAAACGCCAGCAACGC
GGCCTTTTTACGGTTCCTGGCCTTTTGCTGGCCTTTTGCTCACATGTTCTTTCCTGCGTTATCCCCTGAT
TCTGTGGATAACCGTATTACCGCCTTTGAGTGAGCTGATACCGCTCGCCGCAGCCGAACGACCGAGCGCA
GCGAGTCAGTGAGCGAGGAAGCGGAAGAGCGCCCAATACGCAAACCGCCTCTCCCCGCGCGTTGGCCGAT
TCATTAATGCAGCTGGCACGACAGGTTTCCCGACTGGAAAGCGGGCAGTGAGCGCAACGCAATTAATGTG
AGTTAGCTCACTCATTAGGCACCCCAGGCTTTACACTTTATGCTTCCGGCTCGTATGTTGTGTGGAATTG
TGAGCGGATAACAATTTCACACAGGAAACAGCTATGACCATGATTACGCCAAGCGCGCAATTAACCCTCA
CTAAAGGGAACAAAAGCTGGAGCTGCAAGCTTAATGTAGTCTTATGCAATACTCTTGTAGTCTTGCAACA
TGGTAACGATGAGTTAGCAACATGCCTTACAAGGAGAGAAAAAGCACCGTGCATGCCGATTGGTGGAAGT
AAGGTGGTACGATCGTGCCTTATTAGGAAGGCAACAGACGGGTCTGACATGGATTGGACGAACCACTGAA
TTGCCGCATTGCAGAGATATTGTATTTAAGTGCCTAGCTCGATACATAAACGGGTCTCTCTGGTTAGACC
AGATCTGAGCCTGGGAGCTCTCTGGCTAACTAGGGAACCCACTGCTTAAGCCTCAATAAAGCTTGCCTTG
AGTGCTTCAAGTAGTGTGTGCCCGTCTGTTGTGTGACTCTGGTAACTAGAGATCCCTCAGACCCTTTTAG
TCAGTGTGGAAAATCTCTAGCAGTGGCGCCCGAACAGGGACTTGAAAGCGAAAGGGAAACCAGAGGAGCT
CTCTCGACGCAGGACTCGGCTTGCTGAAGCGCGCACGGCAAGAGGCGAGGGGCGGCGACTGGTGAGTACG
CCAAAAATTTTGACTAGCGGAGGCTAGAAGGAGAGAGATGGGTGCGAGAGCGTCAGTATTAAGCGGGGGA
GAATTAGATCGCGATGGGAAAAAATTCGGTTAAGGCCAGGGGGAAAGAAAAAATATAAATTAAAACATAT
AGTATGGGCAAGCAGGGAGCTAGAACGATTCGCAGTTAATCCTGGCCTGTTAGAAACATCAGAAGGCTGT
AGACAAATACTGGGACAGCTACAACCATCCCTTCAGACAGGATCAGAAGAACTTAGATCATTATATAATA
CAGTAGCAACCCTCTATTGTGTGCATCAAAGGATAGAGATAAAAGACACCAAGGAAGCTTTAGACAAGAT
AGAGGAAGAGCAAAACAAAAGTAAGACCACCGCACAGCAAGCGGCCGCTGATCTTCAGACCTGGAGGAGG
AGATATGAGGGACAATTGGAGAAGTGAATTATATAAATATAAAGTAGTAAAAATTGAACCATTAGGAGTA
GCACCCACCAAGGCAAAGAGAAGAGTGGTGCAGAGAGAAAAAAGAGCAGTGGGAATAGGAGCTTTGTTCC
TTGGGTTCTTGGGAGCAGCAGGAAGCACTATGGGCGCAGCGTCAATGACGCTGACGGTACAGGCCAGACA
ATTATTGTCTGGTATAGTGCAGCAGCAGAACAATTTGCTGAGGGCTATTGAGGCGCAACAGCATCTGTTG
CAACTCACAGTCTGGGGCATCAAGCAGCTCCAGGCAAGAATCCTGGCTGTGGAAAGATACCTAAAGGATC
AACAGCTCCTGGGGATTTGGGGTTGCTCTGGAAAACTCATTTGCACCACTGCTGTGCCTTGGAATGCTAG
TTGGAGTAATAAATCTCTGGAACAGATTTGGAATCACACGACCTGGATGGAGTGGGACAGAGAAATTAAC
AATTACACAAGCTTAATACACTCCTTAATTGAAGAATCGCAAAACCAGCAAGAAAAGAATGAACAAGAAT
TATTGGAATTAGATAAATGGGCAAGTTTGTGGAATTGGTTTAACATAACAAATTGGCTGTGGTATATAAA
ATTATTCATAATGATAGTAGGAGGCTTGGTAGGTTTAAGAATAGTTTTTGCTGTACTTTCTATAGTGAAT
AGAGTTAGGCAGGGATATTCACCATTATCGTTTCAGACCCACCTCCCAACCCCGAGGGGACCCAGAGAGG
GCCTATTTCCCATGATTCCTTCATATTTGCATATACGATACAAGGCTGTTAGAGAGATAATTAGAATTAA
TTTGACTGTAAACACAAAGATATTAGTACAAAATACGTGACGTAGAAAGTAATAATTTCTTGGGTAGTTT
GCAGTTTTAAAATTATGTTTTAAAATGGACTATCATATGCTTACCGTAACTTGAAAGTATTTCGATTTCT
TGGCTTTATATATCTTGTGGAAAGGACGAAACACCGCCAGCCCGAAGTCGATGATGGTTTTAGAGCTAGA
AATAGCAAGTTAAAATAAGGCTAGTCCGTTATCAACTTGAAAAAGTGGCACCGAGTCGGTGCTTTTTTAA
GCTTGGCGTAACTAGATCTTGAGACAAATGGCAGTATTCATCCACAATTTTAAAAGAAAAGGGGGGATTG
GGGGGTACAGTGCAGGGGAAAGAATAGTAGACATAATAGCAACAGACATACAAACTAAAGAATTACAAAA
ACAAATTACAAAAATTCAAAATTTTCGGGTTTATTACAGGGACAGCAGAGATCCACTTTGGCGCCGGCTC
GAGGGGG
Features (pLannotate 1.2.2; 29 found; start..end, strand, type, name):
     14..80      +  CDS            small t antigen (fragment): SV40 (simian virus 40) small t antigen
    106..317     +  promoter       EF-1α core promoter: core promoter for human elongation factor EF-1α
    318..1256    +  intron         EF-1α intron A: intron upstream of the start codon of human EF-1α
   1278..1877    +  CDS            PuroR (fragment): puromycin N-acetyltransferase; pac from Streptomyces; confers resistance to puromycin
   1893..2481    +  misc_feature   WPRE: woodchuck hepatitis virus posttranscriptional regulatory element
   2532..2551    +  misc_feature   cPPT/CTS (fragment): central polypurine tract and central termination sequence of HIV-1
   2553..2786    +  LTR            3' LTR (ΔU3): self-inactivating 3' long terminal repeat (LTR) from HIV-1
   2864..2985    +  polyA_signal   SV40 poly(A) signal: SV40 polyadenylation signal
   3025..3160    +  rep_origin     SV40 ori: SV40 origin of replication
   3181..3199    -  promoter       T7 promoter: promoter for bacteriophage T7 RNA polymerase
   3207..3362    +  CDS            lacZα (fragment): LacZα fragment of β-galactosidase; lacZ fragment
   3367..3795    +  rep_origin     f1 ori (sequence partly withheld): f1 bacteriophage origin of replication; arrow indicates direction of (+) strand synthesis
   3848..3952    +  promoter       AmpR promoter: bla
   3953..4813    +  CDS            AmpR: β-lactamase; bla; confers resistance to ampicillin, carbenicillin, and related antibiotics
   4984..5572    +  rep_origin     ori: high-copy-number ColE1/pMB1/pBR322/pUC origin of replication
   5755..5847    +  CDS            lacI (fragment): lac repressor; lacI; The lac repressor binds to the lac operator to inhibit transcription in E. coli. This inhibition can be relieved by adding lactose or isopropyl-β-D-thiogalactopyranoside (IPTG).
   5860..5881    +  protein_bind   CAP binding site: CAP binding activates transcription in the presence of cAMP. E. coli catabolite activator protein
   5896..5926    +  promoter       lac promoter: promoter for the E. coli lac operon
   5934..5950    +  protein_bind   lac operator: The lac repressor binds to the lac operator to inhibit transcription in E. coli. This inhibition can be relieved by adding lactose or isopropyl-β-D-thiogalactopyranoside (IPTG). lac repressor encoded by lacI
   5995..6013    +  promoter       T3 promoter: promoter for bacteriophage T3 RNA polymerase
   6041..6267    +  promoter       RSV promoter: Rous sarcoma virus enhancer/promoter
   6268..6448    +  LTR            5' LTR (truncated): truncated 5' long terminal repeat (LTR) from HIV-1
   6495..6620    +  misc_feature   HIV-1 Ψ: packaging signal of human immunodeficiency virus type 1
   6604..6967    +  CDS            HIV-1 gag (fragment): gag protein from human immunodeficiency virus 1; gag
   7113..7346    +  misc_feature   RRE: The Rev response element (RRE) of HIV-1 allows for Rev-dependent mRNA export from the nucleus to the cytoplasm.
   7723..7749    +  CDS            Rev (fragment): human immunodeficiency virus 1 (HIV-1) Rev protein; rev; enhances nuclear export of unspliced and incompletely spliced viral mRNAs
   7753..7993    +  promoter       U6 promoter: RNA polymerase III promoter for human U6 snRNA
   8023..8098    +  misc_RNA       gRNA scaffold: guide RNA scaffold for the Streptococcus pyogenes CRISPR/Cas9 system
   8154..8271    +  misc_feature   cPPT/CTS: central polypurine tract and central termination sequence of HIV-1
