[The description below was written by a language model from this plasmid's Addgene catalogue record and pLannotate feature annotations shown in this document.]
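Description:
CSNK1G2 gRNA (BRDN0001149101) is a third-generation lentiviral CRISPR guide RNA plasmid built on the lentiGuide-Puro backbone, designed to deliver a single guide targeting human CSNK1G2 (casein kinase 1 gamma 2, also called CK1g2) into mammalian cells. In bacteria it is maintained through a high-copy ColE1/pUC-type origin and selected with ampicillin via the β-lactamase gene. An f1 origin, an SV40 origin and residual lac and T7/T3 promoter elements from the parental cloning vector are also annotated in the backbone.

The lentiviral transfer cassette begins with an RSV promoter fused to a truncated HIV-1 5' LTR, which makes genomic RNA transcription Tat-independent. It is followed by the Ψ packaging signal with a partial gag sequence and by the Rev response element for nuclear export of the unspliced viral RNA. Downstream, a human U6 RNA polymerase III promoter drives the CSNK1G2-specific spacer joined to the Streptococcus pyogenes Cas9 guide scaffold. A cPPT/CTS element, which aids nuclear import of the viral genome, sits just after it. A second expression unit uses the EF-1α core promoter with its intron A to express puromycin N-acetyltransferase, allowing puromycin selection of transduced cells, and a WPRE enhances transcript expression. The cassette ends in a self-inactivating ΔU3 3' LTR, followed by an SV40 polyadenylation signal.

The plasmid does not encode Cas9, so it must be used with a separate Cas9 vector or in cells already expressing Cas9. It is one member of a human kinome guide collection, and the guide was designed against the CSNK1G2 reference transcript. It is suited to knockout of this kinase.
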