Addgene plasmid #76989: CSNK1G2 gRNA (BRDN0001149101)
Purpose: 3rd generation lentiviral gRNA plasmid targeting human CSNK1G2
Depositing lab: John Doench & David Root. Depositing organization: Broad Institute. Publication: Optimized sgRNA design to maximize activity and minimize off-target effects of CRISPR-Cas9. Doench JG, Fusi N, Sullender M, Hegde M, Vaimberg EW, Donovan KF, Smith I, Tothova Z, Wilen C, Orchard R, Virgin HW, Listgarten J, Root DE. Nat Biotechnol. 2016 Jan 18. doi: 10.1038/nbt.3437. PubMed 26780180.
Backbone
  Vector backbone: lentiGuide-Puro
  Backbone manufacturer: Zhang Lab (Addgene plasmid # 52963)
  Vector type: Mammalian Expression, Lentiviral, CRISPR
  Selectable markers: Puromycin
Growth in bacteria
  Bacterial resistance: Ampicillin, 100 μg/mL
  Growth temperature: 37°C
  Growth strain: DH5alpha
  Copy number: High Copy
Gene/Insert
  Gene/Insert name: CSNK1G2 (alt names: CSNK1G2; NM_001319.6)
  gRNA/shRNA sequence: CCAGCCCGAAGTCGATGATG
  Species: H. sapiens (human)
  Entrez Gene: CSNK1G2 (a.k.a. CK1g2)
  Promoter: hU6
  Cloning method: Unknown
  Sequencing primers: 5′ U6-F; 3′ pS2-R
Terms and licenses: Academic/Nonprofit Terms; Industry Terms: Not Available to Industry
Depositor comments: The gRNA was designed to target the following Genbank reference sequence(s): NM_001319.6. Note that this plasmid does NOT contain Cas9. It should be used in conjunction with lentiCas9-Blast (Addgene #52962) or otherwise with cell lines already expressing Cas9. Browse the full kinome gRNA library at http://www.addgene.org/pooled-library/broadgpp-human-kinome/ or visit http://www.broadinstitute.org/rnai/public/ for detailed protocols and information.
How to cite: CSNK1G2 gRNA (BRDN0001149101) was a gift from John Doench & David Root (Addgene plasmid # 76989 ; http://n2t.net/addgene:76989 ; RRID:Addgene_76989)
