>Addgene plasmid #76989 | CSNK1G2 gRNA (BRDN0001149101) | depositor partial sequence | sequence record 144449 | Target Sequence
CCAGCCCGAAGTCGATGATG
