>Addgene plasmid #76989 | CSNK1G2 gRNA (BRDN0001149101) | addgene partial sequence | sequence record 186897 | hU6-F
TAGAAAGTAATAATTTCTTGGGTAGTTTGCAGCTTTTAAAATTATGTTTTAAAATGGACTATCATATGCT
TACCGTAACTTGAAAGTATTTCGATTTCTTGGCTTTATATATCTTGTGGAAAGGACGAAACACCGCCAGC
CCGAAGTCGATGATGGTTTTAGAGCTAGAAATAGCAAGTTAAAATAAGGCTAGTCCGTTATCAACTTGAA
AAAGTGGCACCGAGTCGGTGCTTTTTTAAGCTTGGCGTAACTAGATCTTGAGACAAATGGCAGTATTCAT
CCACAATTTTAAAAGAAAAGGGGGGATTGGGGGGTACAGTGCAGGGGAAAGAATAGTAGACATAATAGCA
ACAGACATACAAACTAAAGAATTACAAAAACAAATTACAAAAATTCAAAATTTTCGGGTTTATTACAGGG
ACAGCAGAGATCCACTTTGGCGCCGGCTCGAGGGGGCCCGGGTGCAAAGATGGATAAAGTTTTAAACAGA
GAGGAATCTTTGCAGCTAATGGACCTTCTAGGTCTTGAAAGGAGTGGGAATTGGCTCCGGTGCCCGTCAG
TGGGCAGAGC
